Addgene plasmid #206482: F20-pAc5.1 EGFP Aubergine
Purpose: Aubergine expression for Schneider cell imaging
Depositing lab: Anne Ephrussi. Depositing organization: European Molecular Biology Laboratory (EMBL), Heidelberg. Publication: ReLo is a simple and rapid colocalization assay to identify and characterize direct protein-protein interactions. Salgania HK, Metz J, Jeske M. Nat Commun. 2024 Apr 3;15(1):2875. doi: 10.1038/s41467-024-47233-4. PubMed 38570497.
Backbone
  Vector backbone: T5-pAc5.1 EGFP-EcoRV
  Vector type: Insect Expression
Growth in bacteria
  Bacterial resistance: Ampicillin, 100 μg/mL
  Growth temperature: 37°C
  Growth strain: DH5alpha
  Copy number: High Copy
Gene/Insert
  Gene/Insert name: Aubergine
  Species: D. melanogaster (fly)
  Tag / fusion protein: EGFP (N terminal on insert)
  Cloning method: Restriction Enzyme; 5′ cloning site Unknown (unknown if destroyed); 3′ cloning site Unknown (unknown if destroyed)
Terms and licenses: Academic/Nonprofit Terms; Industry Terms: Not Available to Industry
Depositor comments: Please visit https://www.biorxiv.org/content/10.1101/2022.03.04.482790v2 for bioRxiv preprint.
How to cite: F20-pAc5.1 EGFP Aubergine was a gift from Anne Ephrussi (Addgene plasmid # 206482 ; http://n2t.net/addgene:206482 ; RRID:Addgene_206482)
