[The description below was written by a language model from this plasmid's Addgene catalogue record and pLannotate feature annotations shown in this document.]
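Description:
F20-pAc5.1 EGFP Aubergine is an insect-cell expression plasmid of about 8.7 kb, built on a pAc5.1-derived backbone that already carries EGFP (T5-pAc5.1 EGFP-EcoRV). It is maintained in E. coli through a high-copy ColE1/pUC-type origin and selected with ampicillin via the β-lactamase gene and its own promoter. The annotation also picks up short fragments of a tetracycline resistance gene and of SV40 large T antigen. These are backbone remnants rather than functional markers, and no selectable marker for insect cells is annotated, which fits transient transfection use.

The expression cassette is driven by the Drosophila melanogaster actin 5C (Ac5) promoter, a strong constitutive promoter commonly used in Schneider (S2) cells. Downstream lies the EGFP coding sequence, followed after a short linker by the D. melanogaster aubergine (aub) open reading frame, giving an N-terminally EGFP-tagged Aubergine. Aubergine is a PIWI-family protein that binds piRNAs and takes part in transposon repression in the germline. A V5 epitope tag from the backbone sits shortly after the aub coding region. The record lists only EGFP as a tag and does not say whether V5 is read in frame or separated by a stop codon. An SV40 polyadenylation signal is annotated downstream of the cassette.

The stated purpose is expression of Aubergine for imaging in Schneider cells. The associated work describes a colocalization-based assay for detecting direct protein-protein interactions, in which a fluorescent fusion such as this one would report the subcellular location of Aubergine relative to a candidate partner. The cloning sites used to insert the gene are not recorded.
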