Features (pLannotate 1.2.2; 10 found; start..end, strand, type, name):
      8..2517    +  promoter       Ac5 promoter: Drosophila melanogaster actin 5C promoter
   2537..3253    +  CDS            EGFP: EGFP is a basic (constitutively fluorescent) green fluorescent protein published in 1996, derived from Aequorea victoria. It is reported to be a rapidly-maturing weak dimer with moderate acid sensitivity.
   3275..5872    +  CDS            aub: AUB_DROME - Experimental evidence at protein level: Swiss-Prot protein existence level 1. Acts via the piwi-interacting RNA (piRNA) metabolic process, which mediates the repression of transposable elements during meiosis by forming complexes composed of piRNAs and Piwi proteins and governs the methylation and subsequent repression of transposons. Directly binds piRNAs, a class of 24 to 30 nucleotide RNAs that are generated by a Dicer-independent mechanism and are primarily derived from transposons and other repeated sequence elements. In ovary, associates predominantly with antisense piRNAs th
   5924..5965    +  CDS            V5 tag: epitope tag from simian virus 5
   6065..6199    -  polyA_signal   SV40 poly(A) signal: SV40 polyadenylation signal
   6222..6306    -  CDS            large T antigen (fragment): large T antigen from SV40 (simian virus 40)
   6307..6754    +  CDS            TcR (fragment): tetracycline efflux protein; tet; confers resistance to tetracycline
   6800..7388    -  rep_origin     ori: high-copy-number ColE1/pMB1/pBR322/pUC origin of replication
   7559..8419    -  CDS            AmpR: β-lactamase; bla; confers resistance to ampicillin, carbenicillin, and related antibiotics
   8420..8524    -  promoter       AmpR promoter: bla
>Addgene plasmid #206482 | F20-pAc5.1 EGFP Aubergine | addgene full sequence | sequence record 407246 | Addgene NGS Result
AAAAAATCATGAATGGCATCAACTCTGAATCAAATCTTTGCAGATGCACCTACTTCTCATTTCCACTGTC
ACATCATTTTTCCAGATCTCGCTGCCTGTTATGTGGCCCACAAACCAAGACACGTTTTATGGCCATTAAA
GCTGGCTGATCGTCGCCAAACACCAAATACATAATGAATATGTACACATTCGAGAAAGAAGCGATCAAAG
AAGCGTCTTCGGGCGGAGTAGGAGAATGCGGAGGAGAAGGAGAACGAGCTGATCTAGTATCTCTCCACAA
TCCAATGCCAACTGACCAACTGGCCATATTCGGAGCAATTTGAAGCCAATTTCCATCGCCTGGCGATCGC
TCCATTCTTGGCTATATGTTTTTCACCGTTACCCGGGGCCATTTTCAAAGACTCGTCGGCAAGATAAGAT
TGTGTCACTCGCTGTCTCTCTTCATTTGTCGAAGAATGCTGAGGAATTTCGCGATGACGTCGGCGAGTAT
TTTGAAGAATGAGAATAATTTGTATTTATACGAAAATCAGTTAGTGGAATTTTCTACAAAAACATGTTAT
CTATAGATAATTTTGTTGCAAAATATGTTGACTATGACAAAGATTGTATGTATATACCTTTAATGTATTC
TCATTTTCTTATGTATTTATAATGGCAATGATGATACTGATGATATTTTAAGATGATGCCAGACCAAAAG
GCTTGAATTTCTGCGTCTTTTGCCGAACGCAGTGCATGTGCAATTGTTGTTTTTTGGAATATTCAATTTT
CGGACTGTCCGCTTTGATTTCAGTTTCTTGGCTTATTCAAAAAGCAAAGTAAAGCCAAAAAAGCGAGATG
GCAATACCAAATGCGGCAAAACGGTAGTGGAAGGAAAGGGGTGCGGGGCAGCGGAAGGAAGGGTGGGGCG
GGGCGTGGCGGGGTCTGTGGCTGGGCGCGACGTCACCGACGTTGGAGCCACTCCTTTGACCATGTGTGCG
TGTGTGTATTATTCGTGTCTCGCCACTCGCCGGTTGTTTTTTTCTTTTTATGCTGCGCTCTCTCTAGCGC
CATCTCGCTTACGCATGCTCAACGCACCGCATGTTGCCGTTTCCTTTTATGCGTCATTTTGGCTCGAAAT
AGGCAATTATTTAAACAAAGATTAGTCAACGAAAACGCTAAAATAAATAAGTCTACAATATGGTTACTTA
TTGCCATGTGTGTGCAGCCAACGATAGCAACAAAAGCAACAACACAGGTGGCTTTCCCTCTTTCACTTTT
TGTTTGCAAGCCGCGTGCGAGCAAGACGGCACGACCGGCAAACGCAATTACGCTGACAAAGAGCAGACGA
AGTTTTGGCGAAAAACATCAAGGCGCCTGATACGAATGCATTTGCAATAACAATTGCGATATTTAATATT
GTTTATGAAGCTGTTTGACTTCAAAACACACAAAAAAAAAAATAAAACAAATTATTTGAAAGAGAATTAG
GAATCGGACGCTTATCGTTAGGGTAACAACAAGAAATGCTTACTGAGTCACAGCCTCTGGAAAACTGCCG
CAAGCCAGAGAGAGAGAGAAAAAGAGGGAGAGCAGCTTAGACCGCATGTGCTTGTGTGTGAGGCGTCTCT
CTCTTCGTCTCTGTTGCGCAAACGCATAGACTGCACTGAAAAAATCGATTACCTATTTTTTATGAATGAA
TATTTGCACTATTACTATTCAAAACTATTAAGATAGCAATCACATTCAATAGCCAAATACTATACCACCT
GAGCGATGCAACGAAATGATCAATTTGAGCAAAAATGCTGCATATTTAGGACGGCATCATTATAGAAATG
CTTCTTGCTGTGTACTTTTCTCTCGTCTGGCAGCTGTTTCGCCGTTATTGTTAAAACCGGCTTAAGTTAG
GTGTGTTTTCTACGACTAGTGAATGCCCTACTAGAAGATGTGTGTTGCACAAAATGTCCCTGGAATAACC
AATTTGAAGTGCAGATAGCAGTAAACGTAAGCTAATATGAATATTATTTAACTGTAATGTTTTAATATCG
CTGGACATTACTAATAAACCCACTATAAACACATGTACATATGTATGTTTTGGCATACAATGAGTAGTTG
GGGAAAAAATGTGTAAAAGCACCGTGACCATCACAGCATAAAGATAACCAGCTGAAGTATCGAATATGAG
TAACCCCCAAATTGAATCACATGCCGCAACTGATAGGACCCATGGAAGTACACTCTTCATGGCGATATAC
AAGACACACACAAGCACGAACACCCAGTTGCGGAGGAAATTCTCCGTAAATGAAAACCCAATCGGCGAAC
AATTCATACCCATATATGGTAAAAGTTTTGAACGCGACTTGAGAGCGGAGAGCATTGCGGCTGATAAGGT
TTTAGCGCTAAGCGGGCTTTATAAAACGGGCTGCGGGACCAGTTTTCATATCACTACCGTTTGAGTTCTT
GTGCTGTGTGGATACTCCTCCCGACACAAAGCCGCTCCATCAGCCAGCAGTCGTCTAATCCAGAGACCCC
GGATCGGGGTACCATCATGGTGAGCAAGGGCGAGGAGCTGTTCACCGGGGTGGTGCCCATCCTGGTCGAG
CTGGACGGCGACGTAAACGGCCACAAGTTCAGCGTGTCCGGCGAGGGCGAGGGCGATGCCACCTACGGCA
AGCTGACCCTGAAGTTCATCTGCACCACCGGCAAGCTGCCCGTGCCCTGGCCCACCCTCGTGACCACCCT
GACCTACGGCGTGCAGTGCTTCAGCCGCTACCCCGACCACATGAAGCAGCACGACTTCTTCAAGTCCGCC
ATGCCCGAAGGCTACGTCCAGGAGCGCACCATCTTCTTCAAGGACGACGGCAACTACAAGACCCGCGCCG
AGGTGAAGTTCGAGGGCGACACCCTGGTGAACCGCATCGAGCTGAAGGGCATCGACTTCAAGGAGGACGG
CAACATCCTGGGGCACAAGCTGGAGTACAACTACAACAGCCACAACGTCTATATCATGGCCGACAAGCAG
AAGAACGGCATCAAGGTGAACTTCAAGATCCGCCACAACATCGAGGACGGCAGCGTGCAGCTCGCCGACC
ACTACCAGCAGAACACCCCCATCGGCGACGGCCCCGTGCTGCTGCCCGACAACCACTACCTGAGCACCCA
GTCCGCCCTGAGCAAAGACCCCAACGAGAAGCGCGATCACATGGTCCTGCTGGAGTTCGTGACCGCCGCC
GGGATCACTCTCGGCATGGACGAGCTGTACAAGCCAAGCTTGAATTCTGCAGATATGAATTTACCACCAA
ACCCTGTAATTGCTCGTGGACGTGGTCGAGGAAGAAAGCCCAATAATGTAGAGGCCAATCGCGGCTTCGC
TCCTTCGCTGGGTCAGAAGTCGGACCCTTCCCACTCGGAAGGAAATCAAGCATCCGGAGGCAATGGTGGT
GGTGGTGATGCTCAAGTGGGTCCCTCGATAGAGAAATCCAGTTTGAGCGCGGTGCAAATGCACAAGTCCG
AGGGCGATCCGCGTGGCTCCGTGCGCGGCCGTAGGCTAATAACGGATTTGGTGTATTCACGTCCTCCAGG
GATGACCAGCAAGAAAGGAGTGGTTGGCACTCATATTACCGTGCAGGCAAACTATTTTAAGGTATTAAAG
CGTCCAAACTGGACCATCTACCAGTACCGCGTCGATTTTACGCCTGATGTGGAGGCTACACGACTGCGAC
GGTCTTTCTTGTATGAACATAAAGGGATCCTGGGCGGCTACATCTTTGACGGAACCAATATGTTTTGCAT
CAATCAGTTCAAAGCTGTTCAAGATAGCCCCTATGTTTTGGAACTGGTTACGAAGAGTCGTGCTGGCGAA
AACATTGAAATTAAGATCAAGGCTGTTGGATCTGTGCAATCTACGGATGCCGAGCAGTTTCAGGTCCTTA
ATCTCATACTGCGCAGGGCCATGGAGGGCTTAGACTTGAAGCTGGTCTCGCGCTACTACTACGATCCTCA
AGCTAAGATTAATTTGGAGAATTTCCGCATGCAATTATGGCCTGGCTATCAGACTTCGATTCGCCAGCAC
GAAAATGATATATTACTTTGTTCCGAGATATGCCACAAGGTTATGCGAACTGAGACCTTGTACAATATTT
TGTCCGATGCTATTCGCGACAGTGACGATTATCAAAGTACATTTAAGCGTGCAGTAATGGGTATGGTAAT
ACTAACGGATTATAATAACAAAACCTATCGCATTGACGATGTCGACTTTCAATCGACGCCATTGTGCAAA
TTTAAAACCAATGACGGTGAGATTTCGTACGTGGATTACTATAAGAAGCGATACAACATAATCATTCGCG
ACTTGAAGCAACCTCTGGTCATGTCTCGTCCGACAGACAAAAATATTCGTGGTGGAAATGACCAGGCCAT
AATGATCATTCCCGAGCTGGCACGGGCTACGGGAATGACGGACGCTATGCGCGCTGACTTTAGGACGTTG
AGGGCCATGAGTGAACATACCAGGCTGAATCCAGATCGTCGCATCGAACGCCTTCGCATGTTCAACAAGC
GCTTAAAGTCGTGTAAACAGAGTGTAGAGACCCTTAAGTCCTGGAACATCGAGCTGGACTCCGCCTTGGT
GGAGATTCCAGCACGCGTGTTGCCACCGGAAAAAATATTATTCGGCAACCAAAAAATATTCGTATGCGAC
GCTCGCGCCGATTGGACCAATGAGTTTCGCACCTGTTCGATGTTTAAAAACGTGCATATCAATAGGTGGT
ATGTGATCACACCGAGTCGAAATCTGCGCGAGACCCAGGAATTTGTGCAGATGTGCATCCGCACAGCCAG
CAGCATGAAGATGAACATCTGCAATCCAATATATGAGGAAATTCCGGATGACCGCAACGGCACTTACTCC
CAAGCGATCGACAACGCCGCAGCTAACGATCCACAGATCGTGATGGTTGTCATGAGATCTCCAAATGAAG
AGAAATATAGCTGCATTAAAAAACGCACGTGCGTGGACAGACCGGTGCCATCGCAGGTGGTGACACTAAA
AGTTATCGCGCCTCGACAGCAAAAACCAACTGGGCTGATGTCGATCGCCACAAAGGTGGTTATTCAAATG
AACGCCAAATTGATGGGAGCTCCCTGGCAGGTAGTGATCCCCCTCCACGGTCTGATGACTGTTGGTTTCG
ATGTCTGCCATTCACCGAAGAATAAGAACAAGTCATATGGGGCTTTCGTTGCAACCATGGACCAGAAGGA
GTCTTTCCGCTACTTCTCCACCGTAAACGAACACATTAAGGGCCAAGAGTTGTCCGAGCAGATGTCGGTG
AACATGGCGTGCGCCCTGAGGTCGTATCAGGAGCAACACCGTTCTTTGCCAGAGCGCATTCTCTTCTTTC
GCGACGGTGTTGGCGATGGTCAGCTCTACCAGGTGGTAAACAGCGAGGTGAACACCCTAAAGGACAGGCT
CGACGAAATTTACAAATCAGCTGGCAAACAGGAGGGCTGTCGCATGACATTTATAATTGTATCCAAGCGC
ATTAATTCTCGCTACTTTACTGGGCATCGCAACCCAGTTCCGGGCACTGTAGTCGATGACGTTATTACCT
TGCCAGAGCGCTACGACTTCTTCCTAGTGTCCCAGGCTGTTCGGATAGGAACTGTGTCGCCTACCAGCTA
CAATGTTATTTCTGACAACATGGGACTAAACGCCGATAAGCTGCAGATGCTCTCCTATAAGATGACCCAT
ATGTACTACAATTACAGCGGAACCATACGAGTCCCCGCTGTCTGCCATTACGCCCACAAATTGGCTTTCC
TCGTAGCCGAATCCATTAATCGTGCGCCTTCAGCAGGACTGCAGAATCAATTGTACTTTTTGTAAATCCA
GCACAGTGGCGGCCGCTCGAGTCTAGAGGGCCCGCGGTTCGAAGGTAAGCCTATCCCTAACCCTCTCCTC
GGTCTCGATTCTACGCGTACCGGTCATCATCACCATCACCATTGAGTTTAAACCCGCTGATCAGCCTCGA
CTGTGCCTTCTAAGGCCTGAGCTCGCTGATCAGCCTCGATCGAGGATCCAGACATGATAAGATACATTGA
TGAGTTTGGACAAACCACAACTAGAATGCAGTGAAAAAAATGCTTTATTTGTGAAATTTGTGATGCTATT
GCTTTATTTGTAACCATTATAAGCTGCAATAAACAAGTTAACAACAACAATTGCATTCATTTTATGTTTC
AGGTTCAGGGGGAGGTGTGGGAGGTTTTTTAAAGCAAGTAAAACCTCTACAAATGTGGTATGGCTGATTA
TGATCAGTCGACCGATGCCCTTGAGAGCCTTCAACCCAGTCAGCTCCTTCCGGTGGGCGCGGGGCATGAC
TATCGTCGCCGCACTTATGACTGTCTTCTTTATCATGCAACTCGTAGGACAGGTGCCGGCAGCGCTCTGG
GTCATTTTCGGCGAGGACCGCTTTCGCTGGAGCGCGACGATGATCGGCCTGTCGCTTGCGGTATTCGGAA
TCTTGCACGCCCTCGCTCAAGCCTTCGTCACTGGTCCCGCCACCAAACGTTTCGGCGAGAAGCAGGCCAT
TATCGCCGGCATGGCGGCCGACGCGCTGGGCTACGTCTTGCTGGCGTTCGCGACGCGAGGCTGGATGGCC
TTCCCCATTATGATTCTTCTCGCTTCCGGCGGCATCGGGATGCCCGCGTTGCAGGCCATGCTGTCCAGGC
AGGTAGATGACGACCATCAGGGACAGCTTCAAGGCCAGCAAAAGGCCAGGAACCGTAAAAAGGCCGCGTT
GCTGGCGTTTTTCCATAGGCTCCGCCCCCCTGACGAGCATCACAAAAATCGACGCTCAAGTCAGAGGTGG
CGAAACCCGACAGGACTATAAAGATACCAGGCGTTTCCCCCTGGAAGCTCCCTCGTGCGCTCTCCTGTTC
CGACCCTGCCGCTTACCGGATACCTGTCCGCCTTTCTCCCTTCGGGAAGCGTGGCGCTTTCTCATAGCTC
ACGCTGTAGGTATCTCAGTTCGGTGTAGGTCGTTCGCTCCAAGCTGGGCTGTGTGCACGAACCCCCCGTT
CAGCCCGACCGCTGCGCCTTATCCGGTAACTATCGTCTTGAGTCCAACCCGGTAAGACACGACTTATCGC
CACTGGCAGCAGCCACTGGTAACAGGATTAGCAGAGCGAGGTATGTAGGCGGTGCTACAGAGTTCTTGAA
GTGGTGGCCTAACTACGGCTACACTAGAAGGACAGTATTTGGTATCTGCGCTCTGCTGAAGCCAGTTACC
TTCGGAAAAAGAGTTGGTAGCTCTTGATCCGGCAAACAAACCACCGCTGGTAGCGGTGGTTTTTTTGTTT
GCAAGCAGCAGATTACGCGCAGAAAAAAAGGATCTCAAGAAGATCCTTTGATCTTTTCTACGGGGTCTGA
CGCTCAGTGGAACGAAAACTCACGTTAAGGGATTTTGGTCATGAGATTATCAAAAAGGATCTTCACCTAG
ATCCTTTTAAATTAAAAATGAAGTTTTAAATCAATCTAAAGTATATATGAGTAAACTTGGTCTGACAGTT
ACCAATGCTTAATCAGTGAGGCACCTATCTCAGCGATCTGTCTATTTCGTTCATCCATAGTTGCCTGACT
CCCCGTCGTGTAGATAACTACGATACGGGAGGGCTTACCATCTGGCCCCAGTGCTGCAATGATACCGCGA
GACCCACGCTCACCGGCTCCAGATTTATCAGCAATAAACCAGCCAGCCGGAAGGGCCGAGCGCAGAAGTG
GTCCTGCAACTTTATCCGCCTCCATCCAGTCTATTAATTGTTGCCGGGAAGCTAGAGTAAGTAGTTCGCC
AGTTAATAGTTTGCGCAACGTTGTTGCCATTGCTGCAGGCATCGTGGTGTCACGCTCGTCGTTTGGTATG
GCTTCATTCAGCTCCGGTTCCCAACGATCAAGGCGAGTTACATGATCCCCCATGTTGTGCAAAAAAGCGG
TTAGCTCCTTCGGTCCTCCGATCGTTGTCAGAAGTAAGTTGGCCGCAGTGTTATCACTCATGGTTATGGC
AGCACTGCATAATTCTCTTACTGTCATGCCATCCGTAAGATGCTTTTCTGTGACTGGTGAGTACTCAACC
AAGTCATTCTGAGAATAGTGTATGCGGCGACCGAGTTGCTCTTGCCCGGCGTCAACACGGGATAATACCG
CGCCACATAGCAGAACTTTAAAAGTGCTCATCATTGGAAAACGTTCTTCGGGGCGAAAACTCTCAAGGAT
CTTACCGCTGTTGAGATCCAGTTCGATGTAACCCACTCGTGCACCCAACTGATCTTCAGCATCTTTTACT
TTCACCAGCGTTTCTGGGTGAGCAAAAACAGGAAGGCAAAATGCCGCAAAAAAGGGAATAAGGGCGACAC
GGAAATGTTGAATACTCATACTCTTCCTTTTTCAATATTATTGAAGCATTTATCAGGGTTATTGTCTCAT
GAGCGGATACATATTTGAATGTATTTAGAAAAATAAACAAATAGGGGTTCCGCGCACATTTCCCCGAAAA
GTGCCACCTGACGTCTAAGAAACCATTATTATCATGACATTAACCTATAAAAATAGGCGTATCACGAGGC
CCTTTCGTCTTCAAGAATTAATTCTATATTCTAAAAACACAAATGATACTTCTAAA
