>Addgene plasmid #206482 | F20-pAc5.1 EGFP Aubergine | depositor partial sequence | sequence record 401814 | Dm Aubergine isoA
ATGAATTTACCACCAAACCCTGTAATTGCTCGTGGACGTGGTCGAGGAAGAAAGCCCAATAATGTAGAGG
CCAATCGCGGCTTCGCTCCTTCGCTGGGTCAGAAGTCGGACCCTTCCCACTCGGAAGGAAATCAAGCATC
CGGAGGCAATGGTGGTGGTGGTGATGCTCAAGTGGGTCCCTCGATAGAGAAATCCAGTTTGAGCGCGGTG
CAAATGCACAAGTCCGAGGGCGATCCGCGTGGCTCCGTGCGCGGCCGTAGGCTAATAACGGATTTGGTGT
ATTCACGTCCTCCAGGGATGACCAGCAAGAAAGGAGTGGTTGGCACTCATATTACCGTGCAGGCAAACTA
TTTTAAGGTATTAAAGCGTCCAAACTGGACCATCTACCAGTACCGCGTCGATTTTACGCCTGATGTGGAG
GCTACACGACTGCGACGGTCTTTCTTGTATGAACATAAAGGGATCCTGGGCGGCTACATCTTTGACGGAA
CCAATATGTTTTGCATCAATCAGTTCAAAGCTGTTCAAGATAGCCCCTATGTTTTGGAACTGGTTACGAA
GAGTCGTGCTGGCGAAAACATTGAAATTAAGATCAAGGCTGTTGGATCTGTGCAATCTACGGATGCCGAG
CAGTTTCAGGTCCTTAATCTCATACTGCGCAGGGCCATGGAGGGCTTAGACTTGAAGCTGGTCTCGCGCT
ACTACTACGATCCTCAAGCTAAGATTAATTTGGAGAATTTCCGCATGCAATTATGGCCTGGCTATCAGAC
TTCGATTCGCCAGCACGAAAATGATATATTACTTTGTTCCGAGATATGCCACAAGGTTATGCGAACTGAG
ACCTTGTACAATATTTTGTCCGATGCTATTCGCGACAGTGACGATTATCAAAGTACATTTAAGCGTGCAG
TAATGGGTATGGTAATACTAACGGATTATAATAACAAAACCTATCGCATTGACGATGTCGACTTTCAATC
GACGCCATTGTGCAAATTTAAAACCAATGACGGTGAGATTTCGTACGTGGATTACTATAAGAAGCGATAC
AACATAATCATTCGCGACTTGAAGCAACCTCTGGTCATGTCTCGTCCGACAGACAAAAATATTCGTGGTG
GAAATGACCAGGCCATAATGATCATTCCCGAGCTGGCACGGGCTACGGGAATGACGGACGCTATGCGCGC
TGACTTTAGGACGTTGAGGGCCATGAGTGAACATACCAGGCTGAATCCAGATCGTCGCATCGAACGCCTT
CGCATGTTCAACAAGCGCTTAAAGTCGTGTAAACAGAGTGTAGAGACCCTTAAGTCCTGGAACATCGAGC
TGGACTCCGCCTTGGTGGAGATTCCAGCACGCGTGTTGCCACCGGAAAAAATATTATTCGGCAACCAAAA
AATATTCGTATGCGACGCTCGCGCCGATTGGACCAATGAGTTTCGCACCTGTTCGATGTTTAAAAACGTG
CATATCAATAGGTGGTATGTGATCACACCGAGTCGAAATCTGCGCGAGACCCAGGAATTTGTGCAGATGT
GCATCCGCACAGCCAGCAGCATGAAGATGAACATCTGCAATCCAATATATGAGGAAATTCCGGATGACCG
CAACGGCACTTACTCCCAAGCGATCGACAACGCCGCAGCTAACGATCCACAGATCGTGATGGTTGTCATG
AGATCTCCAAATGAAGAGAAATATAGCTGCATTAAAAAACGCACGTGCGTGGACAGACCGGTGCCATCGC
AGGTGGTGACACTAAAAGTTATCGCGCCTCGACAGCAAAAACCAACTGGGCTGATGTCGATCGCCACAAA
GGTGGTTATTCAAATGAACGCCAAATTGATGGGAGCTCCCTGGCAGGTAGTGATCCCCCTCCACGGTCTG
ATGACTGTTGGTTTCGATGTCTGCCATTCACCGAAGAATAAGAACAAGTCATATGGGGCTTTCGTTGCAA
CCATGGACCAGAAGGAGTCTTTCCGCTACTTCTCCACCGTAAACGAACACATTAAGGGCCAAGAGTTGTC
CGAGCAGATGTCGGTGAACATGGCGTGCGCCCTGAGGTCGTATCAGGAGCAACACCGTTCTTTGCCAGAG
CGCATTCTCTTCTTTCGCGACGGTGTTGGCGATGGTCAGCTCTACCAGGTGGTAAACAGCGAGGTGAACA
CCCTAAAGGACAGGCTCGACGAAATTTACAAATCAGCTGGCAAACAGGAGGGCTGTCGCATGACATTTAT
AATTGTATCCAAGCGCATTAATTCTCGCTACTTTACTGGGCATCGCAACCCAGTTCCGGGCACTGTAGTC
GATGACGTTATTACCTTGCCAGAGCGCTACGACTTCTTCCTAGTGTCCCAGGCTGTTCGGATAGGAACTG
TGTCGCCTACCAGCTACAATGTTATTTCTGACAACATGGGACTAAACGCCGATAAGCTGCAGATGCTCTC
CTATAAGATGACCCATATGTACTACAATTACAGCGGAACCATACGAGTCCCCGCTGTCTGCCATTACGCC
CACAAATTGGCTTTCCTCGTAGCCGAATCCATTAATCGTGCGCCTTCAGCAGGACTGCAGAATCAATTGT
ACTTTTTGTAA
